Addgene plasmid #156910: pD649-HAsp-LRRC4B-Fc(DAPA)-AviTag-6xHis
Purpose: Mammalian expression of cell-surface protein extracellular domain fused to Fc(DAPA)-Avi-6xHis. Protein is secreted from cells.
Depositing lab: Chris Garcia. Depositing organization: Stanford University. Publication: A Human IgSF Cell-Surface Interactome Reveals a Complex Network of Protein-Protein Interactions. Wojtowicz WM, Vielmetter J, Fernandes RA, Siepe DH, Eastman CL, Chisholm GB, Cox S, Klock H, Anderson PW, Rue SM, Miller JJ, Glaser SM, Bragstad ML, Vance J, Lam AW, Lesley SA, Zinn K, Garcia KC. Cell. 2020 Aug 20;182(4):1027-1043.e17. doi: 10.1016/j.cell.2020.07.025. PubMed 32822567.
Backbone
  Vector backbone: pD649
  Backbone size w/o insert (bp): 6106
  Vector type: Mammalian Expression
Growth in bacteria
  Bacterial resistance: Ampicillin, 100 μg/mL
  Growth temperature: 37°C
  Growth strain: DH5alpha
  Copy number: High Copy
Gene/Insert
  Gene/Insert name: LRRC4B (alt name: LRC4B)
  Species: H. sapiens (human)
  Insert size (bp): 1623
  Mutation: Fc region of human IgG contains D265A and P329A mutations (DAPA)
  Entrez Gene: LRRC4B (a.k.a. HSM, LRIG4, DKFZp761A179)
  Promoter: CMV/SP6
  Tag / fusion protein: Fc(DAPA)-AviTag-6xHis (C terminal on backbone)
  Cloning method: Restriction Enzyme; 5′ cloning site GCGGCCGC (not destroyed); 3′ cloning site GGCGCGCC (not destroyed)
  Sequencing primers: 5′ ATTTAGGTGACACTATAG; 3′ CACGTACCAGTTGAACTTCACC
Resource information
  A portion of this plasmid was derived from a plasmid made by: synthesis by ThermoFisher
Terms and licenses: Academic/Nonprofit Terms; Industry Terms: Not Available to Industry
Depositor comments: Some plasmids in this collection may have an IS4-like element ISVsa5 family transposase upstream of the CMV promoter.
How to cite: pD649-HAsp-LRRC4B-Fc(DAPA)-AviTag-6xHis was a gift from Chris Garcia (Addgene plasmid # 156910 ; http://n2t.net/addgene:156910 ; RRID:Addgene_156910)
