[The description below was written by a language model from this plasmid's Addgene catalogue record and pLannotate feature annotations shown in this document.]
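Description:
pD649-HAsp-LRRC4B-Fc(DAPA)-AviTag-6xHis is a 7.7 kb mammalian expression plasmid built on the pD649 backbone for producing a secreted, soluble form of a human cell-surface protein ectodomain. It is propagated in E. coli as a high-copy plasmid through a ColE1/pUC-type origin and selected with ampicillin via a full-length β-lactamase gene. The annotated sequence also shows an SV40 early promoter/EM7 promoter cassette driving a puromycin N-acetyltransferase reading frame followed by an SV40 polyadenylation signal, which would permit puromycin selection in mammalian cells, although the catalogue entry does not mention this use. Short kanamycin-resistance, lacZα, ble and f1 ori matches are fragments, probably backbone remnants. The depositor notes that some plasmids in this collection may carry an IS4-like transposase insertion upstream of the CMV promoter; no such feature is annotated here.

The expression cassette uses the CMV enhancer and immediate-early promoter with a piece of CMV intron A, followed by an SP6 promoter, which also serves as a sequencing primer site. The open reading frame begins with a signal peptide (named HAsp in the construct; the annotation tool matched part of this region to an immunoglobulin heavy-chain leader), then the roughly 1.6 kb extracellular region of human LRRC4B, a leucine-rich-repeat synaptic adhesion protein. The tool labelled it by its mouse orthologue, but the record gives the species as human. The insert is flanked by preserved NotI and AscI sites and fused at its C terminus to a human IgG1 Fc carrying the D265A and P329A (DAPA) substitutions, generally used to reduce Fc effector interactions. An AviTag for site-specific biotinylation and a 6xHis tag for affinity purification follow, and the cassette ends in a bGH polyadenylation signal. The plasmid belongs to a set made for screening extracellular protein-protein interactions among human IgSF cell-surface proteins.
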