Features (pLannotate 1.2.2; 21 found; start..end, strand, type, name):
    119..143     -  CDS            KanR (fragment): aminoglycoside phosphotransferase; aph(3')-Ia; confers resistance to kanamycin
    254..842     +  rep_origin     ori: high-copy-number ColE1/pMB1/pBR322/pUC origin of replication
   1067..1084    +  terminator     rrnB T2 terminator (fragment): transcription terminator T2 from the E. coli rrnB gene
   1109..1128    -  CDS            lacZα (fragment): LacZα fragment of β-galactosidase; lacZ fragment
   1584..1600    +  protein_bind   lac operator: The lac repressor binds to the lac operator to inhibit transcription in E. coli. This inhibition can be relieved by adding lactose or isopropyl-β-D-thiogalactopyranoside (IPTG). lac repressor encoded by lacI
   1843..2146    +  enhancer       CMV enhancer: human cytomegalovirus immediate early enhancer
   2147..2350    +  promoter       CMV promoter: human cytomegalovirus (CMV) immediate early promoter
   2486..2529    +  intron         CMV intron (fragment): modified intron A from human cytomegalovirus
   2581..2599    +  promoter       SP6 promoter: promoter for bacteriophage SP6 RNA polymerase
   2603..2640    +  CDS            IgH signal sequence (fragment): signal sequence from the mouse immunoglobulin heavy chain variable region
   2800..4371    +  CDS            Lrrc4b (fragment): LRC4B_MOUSE - Also known as Lrig4. Experimental evidence at protein level: Swiss-Prot protein existence level 1. Synaptic adhesion protein. Regulates the formation of excitatory synapses. The trans-synaptic adhesion between LRRC4B and PTPRF regulates the formation of excitatory synapses in a bidirectional manner (By similarity). From Mus musculus (Mouse).
   4387..5064    +  CDS            IGHG1 (fragment): IGHG1_HUMAN - Experimental evidence at protein level: Swiss-Prot protein existence level 1. Constant region of immunoglobulin heavy chains. Immunoglobulins, also known as antibodies, are membrane-bound or secreted glycoproteins produced by B lymphocytes. In the recognition phase of humoral immunity, the membrane-bound immunoglobulins serve as receptors which, upon binding of a specific antigen, trigger the clonal expansion and differentiation of B lymphocytes into immunoglobulins- secreting plasma cells. Secreted immunoglobulins mediate the effector phase of humoral immunity, which results in
   5279..5390    +  polyA_signal   bGH poly(A) signal: bovine growth hormone polyadenylation signal
   5391..5499    +  rep_origin     f1 ori (fragment): f1 bacteriophage origin of replication; arrow indicates direction of (+) strand synthesis
   5513..5842    +  promoter       SV40 promoter: SV40 enhancer and early promoter
   5890..5937    +  promoter       EM7 promoter: synthetic bacterial promoter&nbsp
   5956..6555    +  CDS            PuroR (fragment): puromycin N-acetyltransferase; pac from Streptomyces; confers resistance to puromycin
   6565..6690    +  CDS            ble (fragment): BLE_KLEPN - Experimental evidence at protein level: Swiss-Prot protein existence level 1. Binding protein with a strong affinity to the bleomycin family of antibiotics. Binds to CL990; an antimitotic-antibiotic compound. From Klebsiella pneumoniae.
   6685..6806    +  polyA_signal   SV40 poly(A) signal: SV40 polyadenylation signal
   6859..7719    -  CDS            AmpR: β-lactamase; bla; confers resistance to ampicillin, carbenicillin, and related antibiotics
   7722..89      -  promoter       AmpR promoter (fragment) (across the origin): bla
>Addgene plasmid #156910 | pD649-HAsp-LRRC4B-Fc(DAPA)-AviTag-6xHis | depositor full sequence | sequence record 302929 | Full Sequence
TTTCAATATTATTGAAGCATTTATCAGGGTTATTGTCTCATGAGCGGATACATATTTGAATGTATTTAGA
AAAATAAACAAATAGGGGTCAGTGTTACAACCAATTAACCAATTCTGAACATTATCGCGAGCCCATTTAT
ACCTGAATATGGCTCATAACACCCCTTGCTCATGACCAAAATCCCTTAACGTGAGTTACGCGCGCGTCGT
TCCACTGAGCGTCAGACCCCGTAGAAAAGATCAAAGGATCTTCTTGAGATCCTTTTTTTCTGCGCGTAAT
CTGCTGCTTGCAAACAAAAAAACCACCGCTACCAGCGGTGGTTTGTTTGCCGGATCAAGAGCTACCAACT
CTTTTTCCGAAGGTAACTGGCTTCAGCAGAGCGCAGATACCAAATACTGTTCTTCTAGTGTAGCCGTAGT
TAGCCCACCACTTCAAGAACTCTGTAGCACCGCCTACATACCTCGCTCTGCTAATCCTGTTACCAGTGGC
TGCTGCCAGTGGCGATAAGTCGTGTCTTACCGGGTTGGACTCAAGACGATAGTTACCGGATAAGGCGCAG
CGGTCGGGCTGAACGGGGGGTTCGTGCACACAGCCCAGCTTGGAGCGAACGACCTACACCGAACTGAGAT
ACCTACAGCGTGAGCTATGAGAAAGCGCCACGCTTCCCGAAGGGAGAAAGGCGGACAGGTATCCGGTAAG
CGGCAGGGTCGGAACAGGAGAGCGCACGAGGGAGCTTCCAGGGGGAAACGCCTGGTATCTTTATAGTCCT
GTCGGGTTTCGCCACCTCTGACTTGAGCGTCGATTTTTGTGATGCTCGTCAGGGGGGCGGAGCCTATGGA
AAAACGCCAGCAACGCGGCCTTTTTACGGTTCCTGGCCTTTTGCTGGCCTTTTGCTCACATGTTCTTTCC
TGCGTTATCCCCTGATTCTGTGGATAACCGTATTACCGCCTTTGAGTGAGCTGATACCGCTCGCCGCAGC
CGAACGACCGAGCGCAGCGAGTCAGTGAGCGAGGAAGCGGAAGGCGAGAGTAGGGAACTGCCAGGCATCA
AACTAAGCAGAAGGCCCCTGACGGATGGCCTTTTTGCGTTTCTACAAACTCTTTCTGTGTTGTAAAACGA
CGGCCAGTCTTAAGCTCGGGCCCCCTGGGCGGTTCTGATAACGAGTAATCGTTAATCCGCAAATAACGTA
AAAACCCGCTTCGGCGGGTTTTTTTATGGGGGGAGTTTAGGGAAAGAGCATTTGTCAGAATATTTAAGGG
CGCCTGTCACTTTGCTTGATATATGAGAATTATTTAACCTTATAAATGAGAAAAAAGCAACGCACTTTAA
ATAAGATACGTTGCTTTTTCGATTGATGAACACCTATAATTAAACTATTCATCTATTATTTATGATTTTT
TGTATATACAATATTTCTAGTTTGTTAAAGAGAATTAAGAAAATAAATCTCGAAAATAATAAAGGGAAAA
TCAGTTTTTGATATCAAAATTATACATGTCAACGATAATACAAAATATAATACAAACTATAAGATGTTAT
CAGTATTTATTATCATTTAGAATAAATTTTGTGTCGCCCTTAATTGTGAGCGGATAACAATTACGAGCTT
CATGCACAGTGGCGTTGACTCAATATTGGCCATTAGCCATATTATTCATTGGTTATATAGCATAAATCAA
TATTGGCTATTGGCCATTGCATACGTTGTATCTATATCATAATATGTACATTTATATTGGCTCATGTCCA
ATATGACCGCCATGTTGGCATTGATTATTGACTAGTTATTAATAGTAATCAATTACGGGGTCATTAGTTC
ATAGCCCATATATGGAGTTCCGCGTTACATAACTTACGGTAAATGGCCCGCCTGGCTGACCGCCCAACGA
CCCCCGCCCATTGACGTCAATAATGACGTATGTTCCCATAGTAACGCCAATAGGGACTTTCCATTGACGT
CAATGGGTGGAGTATTTACGGTAAACTGCCCACTTGGCAGTACATCAAGTGTATCATATGCCAAGTACGC
CCCCTATTGACGTCAATGACGGTAAATGGCCCGCCTGGCATTATGCCCAGTACATGACCTTATGGGACTT
TCCTACTTGGCAGTACATCTACGTATTAGTCATCGCTATTACCATGGTGATGCGGTTTTGGCAGTACATC
AATGGGCGTGGATAGCGGTTTGACTCACGGGGATTTCCAAGTCTCCACCCCATTGACGTCAATGGGAGTT
TGTTTTGGCACCAAAATCAACGGGACTTTCCAAAATGTCGTAACAACTCCGCCCCATTGACGCAAATGGG
CGGTAGGCGTGTACGGTGGGAGGTCTATATAAGCAGAGCTCGTTTAGTGAACCGTCAGATCGCCTGGAGA
CGCCATCCACGCTGTTTTGACCTCCATAGAAGACACCGGGACCGATCCAGCCTCCGCGGCCGGGAACGGT
GCATTGGAACGCGGATTCCCCGTGCCAAGAGTGACGTAAGTACCGCCTATAGAGTCTATAGGCCCACCCC
CTTGGCTTCGTTAGAACGCGGCTACAATTAATACATAACCTTATGTATCATACACATACGATTTAGGTGA
CACTATAGAATAACATCCACTTTGCCTTTCTCTCCACAGGTGTCCACTCCCAGGTCCAACTGCACCTCGG
TTCTATCGAAAACGCGCCTGCTAGCGCCACCATGAAGACCATCATTGCCCTGAGCTACATCTTCTGCCTG
GTGTTCGCTGCGGCCGCCGCTGGCGGAGGCGGAGTTGCTGTTACATCTGCTGCAGGCGGAGGAAGCCCTC
CTGCTACATCTTGTCCTGTGGCCTGCAGCTGTAGCAACCAGGCCAGCAGAGTGATCTGCACTAGAAGAGA
TCTGGCCGAGGTGCCCGCCAGCATTCCCGTGAATACCAGATACCTGAACCTGCAAGAGAACGGCATCCAA
GTGATCCGGACCGACACCTTCAAGCACCTGAGACACCTGGAAATCCTGCAGCTCAGCAAGAACCTCGTGC
GGAAGATCGAAGTGGGCGCCTTTAATGGCCTGCCTAGCCTGAACACCCTGGAACTGTTCGACAACAGACT
GACCACCGTGCCTACACAGGCCTTCGAGTACCTGAGCAAGCTGAGAGAGCTGTGGCTGCGGAACAACCCC
ATCGAGTCTATCCCCAGCTACGCCTTCAATAGAGTGCCCAGCCTGAGAAGGCTGGACCTGGGAGAACTGA
AGCGGCTCGAGTATATCAGCGAGGCCGCCTTTGAGGGCCTCGTGAACCTGAGATATCTGAATCTGGGCAT
GTGCAACCTGAAGGACATCCCCAATCTGACCGCTCTCGTGCGGCTGGAAGAACTGGAACTGAGCGGCAAC
AGGCTGGATCTGATTAGACCTGGCAGCTTCCAGGGCCTGACCTCTCTGAGAAAACTGTGGCTCATGCACG
CCCAGGTGGCCACAATCGAGAGAAACGCCTTCGACGACCTGAAGTCCCTCGAGGAACTGAATCTGAGCCA
CAACAACCTGATGAGCCTGCCTCACGACCTGTTCACCCCTCTGCACAGACTGGAACGGGTGCACCTGAAC
CACAATCCTTGGCACTGCAACTGCGACGTGCTGTGGCTCTCCTGGTGGCTGAAAGAAACCGTGCCAAGCA
ACACCACCTGTTGCGCCAGATGTCATGCCCCTGCTGGACTGAAGGGCAGATATATCGGCGAGCTGGACCA
GAGCCACTTCACCTGTTATGCCCCTGTGATCGTGGAACCTCCTACCGACCTGAACGTGACAGAAGGCATG
GCCGCCGAGCTGAAGTGTAGAACAGGCACCAGCATGACCAGCGTGAACTGGCTGACACCCAATGGCACAC
TGATGACCCACGGCAGCTACAGAGTGCGGATCTCTGTGCTGCACGACGGCACCCTGAACTTCACCAATGT
GACCGTGCAGGACACCGGCCAGTACACCTGTATGGTCACCAATAGCGCCGGCAATACCACAGCCTCTGCC
ACACTGAATGTGTCCGCCGTTGATCCTGTTGCTGCTGGCGGAACAGGATCTGGTGGCGGAGGACCTGGTG
GATCTGGCGGTGTTGGAGGTGGAAGCGGCGGCTACACCTACTTTACCACCGTGACCGTGGAAACCCTGGA
AACACAGCCTGGCGAAGAAGCCCTGCAGCCTAGAGGAACAGAGAAAGAGCCTCCTGGACCTACCACAGAT
GGTGTTTGGGGCGGAGGTAGACCTGGGGATGCTGCAGGACCTGCCTCTAGCTCTACAACAGCCCCTGCTC
CTAGAAGCAGCAGACCCACCGAGAAGGCCTTTACAGTGCCTATCACCGACGTGACCGAGAACGCCCTGAA
GGATCTGGACGACGTGATGAAGACCACCAAAGGCGCGCCGGGCGGCGACAAGACCCACACCTGCCCCCCC
TGCCCAGCTCCAGAACTGCTGGGAGGGCCTTCCGTGTTCCTGTTCCCCCCCAAGCCCAAGGACACCCTGA
TGATCAGCAGGACCCCCGAGGTGACCTGCGTGGTGGTGGCCGTGTCCCACGAGGACCCAGAGGTGAAGTT
CAACTGGTACGTGGACGGCGTGGAGGTGCACAACGCCAAGACCAAGCCCAGAGAGGAGCAGTACAACAGC
ACCTACAGGGTGGTGTCCGTGCTGACCGTGCTGCACCAGGACTGGCTGAACGGCAAAGAATACAAGTGCA
AAGTCTCCAACAAGGCCCTGGCTGCCCCAATCGAAAAGACAATCAGCAAGGCCAAGGGCCAGCCACGGGA
GCCCCAGGTGTACACCCTGCCCCCCAGCCGGGAGGAGATGACCAAGAACCAGGTGTCCCTGACCTGTCTG
GTGAAGGGCTTCTACCCCAGCGATATCGCCGTGGAGTGGGAGAGCAACGGCCAGCCCGAGAACAACTACA
AGACCACCCCCCCAGTGCTGGACAGCGACGGCAGCTTCTTCCTGTACAGCAAGCTGACCGTGGACAAGTC
CAGGTGGCAGCAGGGCAACGTGTTCAGCTGCAGCGTGATGCACGAGGCCCTGCACAACCACTACACCCAG
AAGTCCCTGAGCCTGAGCCCCGGCGGCAGCGGTCTTAATGATATTTTCGAGGCTCAGAAGATTGAGTGGC
ATGAACACCACCACCATCACCACTAAGGCCGGCCTGTAGTCACTGGCACAACGCGTTACCCGGTAAGCCA
ATCGGGTATACACGGTCGTCATACTGCAGACAGGGTTCTTCTACTTTGCAAGATAGTCTTGAGTAGTAAA
ATAAATAGATAGAGAAAATCAGCCTCGACTGTGCCTTCTAGTTGCCAGCCATCTGTTGTTTGCCCCTCCC
CCGTGCCTTCCTTGACCCTGGAAGGTGCCACTCCCACTGTCCTTTCCTAATAAAATGAGGAAATTGCATC
ACAACACTCAACCCTATCTCGGTCTATTCTTTTGATTTATAAGGGATTTTGCCGATTTCGGCCTATTGGT
TAAAAAATGAGCTGATTTAACAAAAATTTAACGCGAATTAATTCTGTGGAATGTGTGTCAGTTAGGGTGT
GGAAAGTCCCCAGGCTCCCCAGCAGGCAGAAGTATGCAAAGCATGCATCTCAATTAGTCAGCAACCAGGT
GTGGAAAGTCCCCAGGCTCCCCAGCAGGCAGAAGTATGCAAAGCATGCATCTCAATTAGTCAGCAACCAT
AGTCCCGCCCCTAACTCCGCCCATCCCGCCCCTAACTCCGCCCAGTTCCGCCCATTCTCCGCCCCATGGC
TGACTAATTTTTTTTATTTATGCAGAGGCCGAGGCCGCCTCTGCCTCTGAGCTATTCCAGAAGTAGTGAG
GAGGCTTTTTTGGAGGCCTAGGCTTTTGCAAAAAGCTCCCGGGAGCTTGTATATCCATTTTCGGATCTGA
TCAGCACGTGTTGACAATTAATCATCGGCATAGTATATCGGCATAGTATAATACGACAAGGTGAGGAACT
AAACCATGACCGAGTACAAGCCCACGGTGCGCCTCGCCACCCGCGACGACGTCCCCAGGGCCGTACGCAC
CCTCGCCGCCGCGTTCGCCGACTACCCCGCCACGCGCCACACCGTCGATCCGGACCGCCACATCGAGCGG
GTCACCGAGCTGCAAGAACTCTTCCTCACGCGCGTCGGGCTCGACATCGGCAAGGTGTGGGTCGCGGACG
ACGGCGCCGCGGTGGCGGTCTGGACCACGCCGGAGAGCGTCGAAGCGGGGGCGGTGTTCGCCGAGATCGG
CCCGCGCATGGCCGAGTTGAGCGGTTCCCGGCTGGCCGCGCAGCAACAGATGGAAGGCCTCCTGGCGCCG
CACCGGCCCAAGGAGCCCGCGTGGTTCCTGGCCACCGTCGGCGTCTCGCCCGACCACCAGGGCAAGGGTC
TGGGCAGCGCCGTCGTGCTCCCCGGAGTGGAGGCGGCCGAGCGCGCCGGGGTGCCCGCCTTCCTGGAGAC
ATCCGCGCCCCGCAACCTCCCCTTCTACGAGCGGCTCGGCTTCACCGTCACCGCCGACGTCGAGGTGCCC
GAAGGACCGCGCACCTGGTGCATGACCCGCAAGCCCGGTGCCTGACACGTGCTACGAGATTTCGATTCCA
CCGCCGCCTTCTATGAAAGGTTGGGCTTCGGAATCGTTTTCCGGGACGCCGGCTGGATGATCCTCCAGCG
CGGGGATCTCATGCTGGAGTTCTTCGCCCACCCCAACTTGTTTATTGCAGCTTATAATGGTTACAAATAA
AGCAATAGCATCACAAATTTCACAAATAAAGCATTTTTTTCACTGCATTCTAGTTGTGGTTTGTCCAAAC
TCATCAATGTATCTTATCATGTCTGTATACCGTCGACCTCTAGCTAGAGCTTGGCGTAATCATGGTCATT
ACCAATGCTTAATCAGTGAGGCACCTATCTCAGCGATCTGTCTATTTCGTTCATCCATAGTTGCCTGACT
CCCCGTCGTGTAGATAACTACGATACGGGAGGGCTTACCATCTGGCCCCAGCGCTGCGATGATACCGCGA
GAACCACGCTCACCGGCTCCGGATTTATCAGCAATAAACCAGCCAGCCGGAAGGGCCGAGCGCAGAAGTG
GTCCTGCAACTTTATCCGCCTCCATCCAGTCTATTAATTGTTGCCGGGAAGCTAGAGTAAGTAGTTCGCC
AGTTAATAGTTTGCGCAACGTTGTTGCCATCGCTACAGGCATCGTGGTGTCACGCTCGTCGTTTGGTATG
GCTTCATTCAGCTCCGGTTCCCAACGATCAAGGCGAGTTACATGATCCCCCATGTTGTGCAAAAAAGCGG
TTAGCTCCTTCGGTCCTCCGATCGTTGTCAGAAGTAAGTTGGCCGCAGTGTTATCACTCATGGTTATGGC
AGCACTGCATAATTCTCTTACTGTCATGCCATCCGTAAGATGCTTTTCTGTGACTGGTGAGTACTCAACC
AAGTCATTCTGAGAATAGTGTATGCGGCGACCGAGTTGCTCTTGCCCGGCGTCAATACGGGATAATACCG
CGCCACATAGCAGAACTTTAAAAGTGCTCATCATTGGAAAACGTTCTTCGGGGCGAAAACTCTCAAGGAT
CTTACCGCTGTTGAGATCCAGTTCGATGTAACCCACTCGTGCACCCAACTGATCTTCAGCATCTTTTACT
TTCACCAGCGTTTCTGGGTGAGCAAAAACAGGAAGGCAAAATGCCGCAAAAAAGGGAATAAGGGCGACAC
GGAAATGTTGAATACTCATATTCTTCCTT
