>Addgene plasmid #156910 | pD649-HAsp-LRRC4B-Fc(DAPA)-AviTag-6xHis | depositor partial sequence | sequence record 302930 | insert (extracellular domain)
GCTGGCGGAGGCGGAGTTGCTGTTACATCTGCTGCAGGCGGAGGAAGCCCTCCTGCTACATCTTGTCCTG
TGGCCTGCAGCTGTAGCAACCAGGCCAGCAGAGTGATCTGCACTAGAAGAGATCTGGCCGAGGTGCCCGC
CAGCATTCCCGTGAATACCAGATACCTGAACCTGCAAGAGAACGGCATCCAAGTGATCCGGACCGACACC
TTCAAGCACCTGAGACACCTGGAAATCCTGCAGCTCAGCAAGAACCTCGTGCGGAAGATCGAAGTGGGCG
CCTTTAATGGCCTGCCTAGCCTGAACACCCTGGAACTGTTCGACAACAGACTGACCACCGTGCCTACACA
GGCCTTCGAGTACCTGAGCAAGCTGAGAGAGCTGTGGCTGCGGAACAACCCCATCGAGTCTATCCCCAGC
TACGCCTTCAATAGAGTGCCCAGCCTGAGAAGGCTGGACCTGGGAGAACTGAAGCGGCTCGAGTATATCA
GCGAGGCCGCCTTTGAGGGCCTCGTGAACCTGAGATATCTGAATCTGGGCATGTGCAACCTGAAGGACAT
CCCCAATCTGACCGCTCTCGTGCGGCTGGAAGAACTGGAACTGAGCGGCAACAGGCTGGATCTGATTAGA
CCTGGCAGCTTCCAGGGCCTGACCTCTCTGAGAAAACTGTGGCTCATGCACGCCCAGGTGGCCACAATCG
AGAGAAACGCCTTCGACGACCTGAAGTCCCTCGAGGAACTGAATCTGAGCCACAACAACCTGATGAGCCT
GCCTCACGACCTGTTCACCCCTCTGCACAGACTGGAACGGGTGCACCTGAACCACAATCCTTGGCACTGC
AACTGCGACGTGCTGTGGCTCTCCTGGTGGCTGAAAGAAACCGTGCCAAGCAACACCACCTGTTGCGCCA
GATGTCATGCCCCTGCTGGACTGAAGGGCAGATATATCGGCGAGCTGGACCAGAGCCACTTCACCTGTTA
TGCCCCTGTGATCGTGGAACCTCCTACCGACCTGAACGTGACAGAAGGCATGGCCGCCGAGCTGAAGTGT
AGAACAGGCACCAGCATGACCAGCGTGAACTGGCTGACACCCAATGGCACACTGATGACCCACGGCAGCT
ACAGAGTGCGGATCTCTGTGCTGCACGACGGCACCCTGAACTTCACCAATGTGACCGTGCAGGACACCGG
CCAGTACACCTGTATGGTCACCAATAGCGCCGGCAATACCACAGCCTCTGCCACACTGAATGTGTCCGCC
GTTGATCCTGTTGCTGCTGGCGGAACAGGATCTGGTGGCGGAGGACCTGGTGGATCTGGCGGTGTTGGAG
GTGGAAGCGGCGGCTACACCTACTTTACCACCGTGACCGTGGAAACCCTGGAAACACAGCCTGGCGAAGA
AGCCCTGCAGCCTAGAGGAACAGAGAAAGAGCCTCCTGGACCTACCACAGATGGTGTTTGGGGCGGAGGT
AGACCTGGGGATGCTGCAGGACCTGCCTCTAGCTCTACAACAGCCCCTGCTCCTAGAAGCAGCAGACCCA
CCGAGAAGGCCTTTACAGTGCCTATCACCGACGTGACCGAGAACGCCCTGAAGGATCTGGACGACGTGAT
GAAGACCACCAAA
